Addgene plasmid #236303: IVNS1ABP-P3
Purpose: Study the role and mechanism of the IVNS1ABP-P3 3' UTR in regulating gene function.
Depositing lab: Angela Ting. Depositing organization: University of Texas MD Anderson Cancer Center. Publication: Differentiation in the human urothelia is defined by distinct alternative polyadenylation. Le NB, Sona S, Santo B, Zhang Y, Ou R, Schweickart RA, Kochat V, Padron WI, Rai K, Lee SH, Yi JM, Wessely O, Lee BH, Ting AH. Cell Rep. 2026 Jan 13;45(1):116839. doi: 10.1016/j.celrep.2025.116839. PubMed 41533515.
Backbone
  Vector backbone: pmirGLO Dual-Luciferase miRNA Target Expression Vector
  Vector type: Mammalian Expression
Growth in bacteria
  Bacterial resistance: Ampicillin, 100 μg/mL
  Growth temperature: 37°C
  Growth strain: DH5alpha
  Copy number: High Copy
Gene/Insert
  Gene/Insert name: IVNS1ABP-P3 3'UTR
  Species: H. sapiens (human)
  Entrez Gene: IVNS1ABP (a.k.a. ND1, NS-1, NS1BP, FLARA3, KLHL39, NS1-BP, HSPC068, FLJ10069, FLJ10411, FLJ10962, FLJ35593, FLJ36593, KIAA0850, DKFZp686K06216)
  Cloning method: Gibson Cloning
Terms and licenses: Academic/Nonprofit Terms; Industry Terms: Not Available to Industry
How to cite: IVNS1ABP-P3 was a gift from Angela Ting (Addgene plasmid # 236303 ; http://n2t.net/addgene:236303 ; RRID:Addgene_236303)
