[The description below was written by a language model from this plasmid's Addgene catalogue record and pLannotate feature annotations shown in this document.]
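Description:
IVNS1ABP-P3 is a mammalian dual-luciferase reporter plasmid built on the pmirGLO Dual-Luciferase miRNA Target Expression Vector, carrying a 3' UTR isoform of human IVNS1ABP inserted by Gibson cloning. It is propagated in E. coli as a high-copy plasmid through a ColE1/pUC-type origin and selected with ampicillin via the β-lactamase gene. A ColE1 cer site, which helps keep plasmids monomeric, is also annotated. The sequenced record is 13,335 nt.

The primary reporter is the synthetic firefly luciferase gene luc2, driven by the mouse PGK promoter. Downstream of luc2, before the multiple cloning site remnant and the SV40 poly(A) signal, lies a stretch of roughly 6 kb with almost no annotation. Its position fits the cloned IVNS1ABP 3' UTR, although the feature table does not label it as such. The short hits there to human open reading frames and to an AmpR promoter fragment are most likely incidental similarity matches. So are the small tnpA, large T antigen, M13 ori, bom and SET1 fragments elsewhere in the backbone. A second cassette uses the SV40 enhancer/early promoter to express human codon-optimized Renilla luciferase, followed by a neomycin/kanamycin phosphotransferase sequence and a synthetic poly(A) signal. This provides an internal normalization control and potentially G418 selection in mammalian cells.

Because the UTR is placed behind luc2, any effect it has on transcript stability or translation shows up as a change in firefly signal relative to Renilla. The stated purpose is to study how the IVNS1ABP-P3 3' UTR regulates gene function. The associated work concerns alternative polyadenylation in human urothelial differentiation, so "P3" may denote a particular polyadenylation site isoform, but the record does not define it.
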