Features (pLannotate 1.2.2; 21 found; start..end, strand, type, name):
      1..589     +  rep_origin     ori: high-copy-number ColE1/pMB1/pBR322/pUC origin of replication
    747..1607    -  CDS            AmpR: β-lactamase; bla; confers resistance to ampicillin, carbenicillin, and related antibiotics
   1608..1712    -  promoter       AmpR promoter: bla
   1755..1847    +  CDS            tnpA (fragment): TN5P_ECOLX - Also known as tnp. Experimental evidence at protein level: Swiss-Prot protein existence level 1. Mediates transposition of transposon Tn5 by a 'cut and paste' mechanism. First, the monomeric transposase binds the 19 bp inverted DNA repeats flanking the transposon. Then, dimerization of the DNA- bound transposase creates a synaptic DNA complex. After nicking of the first DNA strand, excision of the transposon proceeds through a series of intermediates. The transposase then mediates the insertion of the transposon at a new site by strand transfer. The activity of the wild- type tran
   1868..1916    -  polyA_signal   poly(A) signal: synthetic polyadenylation signal
   1980..2772    -  CDS            NeoR/KanR (fragment): aminoglycoside phosphotransferase from Tn5; aph(3')-II (or nptII); confers resistance to neomycin, kanamycin, and G418 (Geneticin®)
   2823..3755    -  CDS            hRluc: Renilla luciferase human codon-optimized
   3806..4163    -  promoter       SV40 promoter: SV40 enhancer and early promoter
   4228..4279    +  misc_feature   bom (fragment): basis of mobility region from pBR322
   4280..4312    -  rep_origin     M13 ori (fragment): M13 bacteriophage origin of replication; arrow indicates direction of (+) strand synthesis
   4317..4385    +  CDS            large T antigen (fragment): large T antigen from SV40 (simian virus 40)
   4408..4529    +  polyA_signal   SV40 poly(A) signal: SV40 polyadenylation signal
   4551..4570    -  terminator     T7 terminator (fragment): transcription terminator for bacteriophage T7 RNA polymerase
   4578..4627    -  CDS            SET1 (fragment): solubility-enhancement tag derived from T7 phage gene 10B
   4634..4658    -  misc_feature   MCS (fragment): pUC18/19 multiple cloning site
   9929..10018   +  CDS            C8orf17 (fragment): MOST1_HUMAN - Experimental evidence at protein level: Swiss-Prot protein existence level 1. May be involved in cell survival, proliferation and progression of cancer cells. From Homo sapiens (Human).
  10041..10196   -  CDS            C16orf89 (fragment): CP089_HUMAN - Experimental evidence at protein level: Swiss-Prot protein existence level 1. From Homo sapiens (Human).
  10478..10495   +  promoter       AmpR promoter (fragment): bla
  10682..12334   -  CDS            luciferase: firefly luciferase synthetic luc2 version of the luciferase gene
  12381..12880   -  promoter       PGK promoter: mouse phosphoglycerate kinase 1 promoter
  12937..13220   -  misc_feature   cer region: ColE1-derived recombination site that helps to maintain plasmids as monomers
>Addgene plasmid #236303 | IVNS1ABP-P3 | addgene full sequence | sequence record 472280 | Addgene NGS Result
TTGAAATCCTTTTTTTCTGCGCGTAATCTGCTGCTTGCAAACAAAAAAACCACCGCTACCAGCGGTGGTT
TGTTTGCCGGATCAAGAGCTACCAACTCTTTTTCCGAAGGTAACTGGCTTCAGCAGAGCGCAGATACCAA
ATACTGTCCTTCTAGTGTAGCCGTAGTTAGGCCACCACTTCAAGAACTCTGTAGCACCGCCTACATACCT
CGCTCTGCTAATCCTGTTACCAGTGGCTGCTGCCAGTGGCGATAAGTCGTGTCTTACCGGGTTGGACTCA
AGACGATAGTTACCGGATAAGGCGCAGCGGTCGGGCTGAACGGGGGGTTCGTGCACACAGCCCAGCTTGG
AGCGAACGACCTACACCGAACTGAGATACCTACAGCGTGAGCTATGAGAAAGCGCCACGCTTCCCGAAGG
GAGAAAGGCGGACAGGTATCCGGTAAGCGGCAGGGTCGGAACAGGAGAGCGCACGAGGGAGCTTCCAGGG
GGAAACGCCTGGTATCTTTATAGTCCTGTCGGGTTTCGCCACCTCTGACTTGAGCGTCGATTTTTGTGAT
GCTCGTCAGGGGGGCGGAGCCTATGGAAAAACGCCAGCAACGCGGCCTTTTTACGGTTCCTGGCCTTTTG
CTGGCCTTTTGCTCACATGTTCTTTCCTGCGTTATCCCCTGATTCTGTGGATAACCGTATTACCGCCTTT
GAGTGAGCTGATACCGGTTGGGCGTCGCTTGGTCGGTCATTTCGAATTACCAATGCTTAATCAGTGAGGC
ACCTATCTCAGCGATCTGTCTATTTCGTTCATCCATAGTTGCCTGACTCCCCGTCGTGTAGATAACTACG
ATACGGGAGGGCTTACCATCTGGCCCCAGTGCTGCAATGATACCGCGAGACCCACGCTCACCGGCTCCAG
ATTTATCAGCAATAAACCAGCCAGCCGGAAGGGCCGAGCGCAGAAGTGGTCCTGCAACTTTATCCGCCTC
CATCCAGTCTATTAATTGTTGCCGGGAAGCTAGAGTAAGTAGTTCGCCAGTTAATAGTTTGCGCAACGTT
GTTGCCATTGCTACAGGCATCGTGGTGTCACGCTCGTCGTTTGGTATGGCTTCATTCAGCTCCGGTTCCC
AACGATCAAGGCGAGTTACATGATCCCCCATGTTGTGCAAAAAAGCGGTTAGCTCCTTCGGTCCTCCGAT
AGTTGTCAGAAGTAAGTTGGCCGCAGTGTTATCACTCATGGTTATGGCAGCACTGCATAATTCTCTTACT
GTCATGCCATCCGTAAGATGCTTTTCTGTGACTGGTGAGTACTCAACCAAGTCATTCTGAGAATAGTGTA
TGCGGCGACCGAGTTGCTCTTGCCCGGCGTCAATACGGGATAATACCGCGCCACATAGCAGAACTTTGAA
AGTGCTCATCATTGGAAAACGTTCTTCGGGGCGAAAACTCTCAAGGATCTTACCGCTGTTGAGATCCAGT
TCGATGTAACCCACTCGTGCACCCAACTGATCTTCAGCATCTTTTACTTTCACCAGCGTTTCTGGGTGAG
CAAAAACAGGAAGGCAAAATGCCGCAAAAAAGGGAATAAGGGCGACACGGAAATGTTGAATACTCATACT
CTTCCTTTTTCAATATTATTGAAGCATTTATCAGGGTTATTGTCTCATGAGCGGATACATATTTGAATGT
ATTTAGAAAAATAAACAAATAGGGGTTCCGCGCACATTTCCCCGAAAAGTGCCACCTGACGTCTAAGAAA
CCATTACGTAGAAAGCCAGTCCGCAGAAACGGTGCTGACCCCGGATGAATGTCAGCTACTGGGCTATCTG
GACAAGGGAAAACGCAAGCGCAAAGAGGATCCTTATCGCTATCGATTCACACAAAAAACCAACACACAGA
TGTAATGAAAATAAAGATATTTTATTGCGGCCATCGTGATGGCAGGTTGGGCGTCGCTTGGTCGGTCATT
TCGAACCCCAGAGTCCCGCTCAGAAGAACTCGTCAAGAAGGCGATAGAAGGCGATGCGCTGCGAATCGGG
AGCGGCGATACCGTAAAGCACGAGGAAGCGGTCAGCCCATTCGCCGCCAAGCTCTTCAGCAATATCACGG
GTAGCCAACGCTATGTCCTGATAGCGGTCCGCCACACCCAGCCGGCCACAGTCGATGAATCCAGAAAAGC
GGCCATTTTCCACCATGATATTCGGCAAGCAGGCATCGCCATGGGTCACGACGAGATCCTCGCCGTCGGG
CATGCGCGCCTTGAGCCTGGCGAACAGTTCGGCTGGCGCGAGCCCCTGATGCTCTTCGTCCAGATCATCC
TGATCGACAAGACCGGCTTCCATCCGAGTACGTGCTCGCTCGATGCGATGTTTCGCTTGGTGGTCGAATG
GGCAGGTAGCCGGATCAAGCGTATGCAGCCGCCGCATTGCATCAGCCATGATGGATACTTTCTCGGCAGG
AGCAAGGTGAGATGACAGGAGATCCTGCCCCGGCACTTCGCCCAATAGCAGCCAGTCCCTTCCCGCTTCA
GTGACAACGTCGAGCACAGCTGCGCAAGGAACGCCCGTCGTGGCCAGCCACGATAGCCGCGCTGCCTCGT
CCTGCAGTTCATTCAGGGCACCGGACAGGTCGGTCTTGACAAAAAGAACCGGGCGCCCCTGCGCTGACAG
CCGGAACACGGCGGCATCAGAGCAGCCGATTGTCTGTTGTGCCCAGTCATAGCCGAATAGCCTCTCCACC
CAAGCGGCCGGAGAACCTGCGTGCAATCCATCTTGTTCAATCCCTCCGGAGCCTCCGCCACCTGATCCGC
CACCTCCGCTCCCACCACCGGTCTGCTCGTTCTTCAGCACGCGCTCCACGAAGCTCTTGATGTACTTACC
CATTTCATCTGGAGCGTCCTCCTGGCTGAAGTGGAGGCCCTTCACCTTCACGAACTCGGTGTTAGGGAAC
TTCTTAGCTCCCTCGACAATAGCGTTGGAAAAGAACCCAGGGTCGGACTCGATGAACATCTTAGGCAGAT
CGTCGCTGGCCCGAAGGTAGGCGTTGTAGTTGCGGACAATCTGGACGACGTCGGGCTTGCCTCCCTTAAC
GAGAGGGATCTCGCGAGGCCAGGAGAGGGTAGGCCGTCTAACCTCGCCCTTCTCCTTGAATGGCTCCAGG
TAGGCAGCGAACTCCTCAGGCTCCAGTTTCCGCATGATCTTGCTTGGGAGCATGGTCTCGACGAAGAAGT
TATTCTCAAGCACCATTTTCTCGCCCTCTTCGCTCTTGATCAGGGCGATATCCTCCTCGATGTCAGGCCA
CTCGTCCCAGGACTCGATCACGTCCACGACACTCTCAGCATGGACGATGGCCTTGATCTTGTCTTGGTGC
TCGTAGGAGTAGTGAAAGGCCAGACAAGCCCCCCAGTCGTGGCCCACAAAGATGATTTTCTTTGGAAGGT
TCAGCAGCTCGAACCAAGCGGTGAGGTACTTGTAGTGATCCAGGAGGCGATATGAGCCATTCCCGCTCTT
GCCGGACTTACCCATTCCGATCAGATCAGGGATGATGCATCTAGCCACGGGCTCGATGTGAGGCACGACG
TGCCTCCACAGGTAGCTGGAGGCAGCGTTACCATGCAGAAAAATCACGGCGTTCTCGGCGTGCTTCTCGG
AATCATAGTAGTTGATGAAGGAGTCCAGCACGTTCATTTGCTTGCAGCGAGCCCACCACTGAGGCCCAGT
GATCATGCGTTTGCGTTGCTCGGGGTCGTACACCTTGGAAGCCATGGTGGCTCCAGCCTTTGGTTCGAGA
CTGTTGTGTCAGAAGAATCAAGCTTTTTGCAAAAGCCTAGGCCTCCAAAAAAGCCTCCTCACTACTTCTG
GAATAGCTCAGAGGCCGAGGCGGCCTCGGCCTCTGCATAAATAAAAAAAATTAGTCAGCCATGGGGCGGA
GAATGGGCGGAACTGGGCGGAGTTAGGGGCGGGATGGGCGGAGTTAGGGGCGGGACTATGGTTGCTGACT
AATTGAGATGCATGCTTTGCATACTTCTGCCTGCTGGGGAGCCTGGGGACTTTCCACACCTGGTTGCTGA
CTAATTGAGATGCATGCTTTGCATACTTCTGCCTGCTGGGGAGCCTGGGGACTTTCCACACCCTAACTGA
CACACATTCCACAGCTGGTTCTTTCCGCCTCAGAAGGTACCTAACCAAGTTCCTCTTTCAGAGGTTATTT
CAGGCCATGGTGCTGCGCAGATCCGCGTATGCGGTGTGAAATACCGCACAGATGCGTAAGGAGAAAATAC
CGCATCAGGAAATTGTAAGCGTTAATATTTTGTTAAAATTCGATTTTACCACATTTGTAGAGGTTTTACT
TGCTTAAAAAAACCTCCCACATCTCCCCCTGAACCTGAAACATAAAATGAATGCAATTGTTGTTGTTAAC
TTGTTTATTGCAGCTTATAATGGTTACAAATAAAGCAATAGCATCACAAATTTCACAAATAAAGCATTTT
TTTCACTGCATTCTAGTTGTGGTTTGTCCAAACTCATCAATGTATCTTATCATGTCTGCTCGAAGCGGCC
GCCCCAAGGGGTTATGCTAGTTATTGCTCAGCGGTGGCAGCAGCCAACTCAGCTTCCTTTCGGGCTTTGT
TAGCAGCCGGATCAGCTTGCATGCCTGCAGGTCGACTCAAATTTAAGACCCTCTCAAACTAACAGGCTTA
GTGATGTAATTATGGTTAGTAGAGGTACACTTGTGAATAAAGAGGGTGGGTGGGTATAGATGTTGCTAAC
AGCAACACAAAGCTTTTGCATATTGCATACTATTAAACATGCTGTACATACTTTTTGGGTTTATTTGGAA
AGGAATGCAAAGATGAAGGTCTGTTTTGTGTACTTTTAAGACTTTGGTTATTTTACTTTTTGGAAAAGAA
TAAACCAAGAATTGATTGGGCACATCATTTCAAGAAGTCCCCTCTCCTCCACATTTGTTTTGCCAATTTG
CACATTAAATGACTCTTCCCTCAAATGTGTACTATGGGGTAAAAGGGGTAGGGTTTAAAGATGTAGACAG
TTGGGTTTTTTAAGGGCCCTTTTTCAATAACTGGAACACTCTATAACAAAGGATACTTATTTAAATAGAT
GACATTGACTATTTTTGTTTTTATTAAAAGGAAGCTTACATGCCTACCAATATTTAATCTTTTATGATTG
CCTTTTTATAACTTTTTATATTCTCAGCAGAGTGCTTTACCAATTGAAGTAAAATGTGGCAGGCTGGAGT
TATTGAAGCAGAGTGGCAGTCTTCAGTTTGCAGAGTAGGGGTCTGTCTTTTAAACTCTGAGTGCAAACTT
CAGAGTTCTTGCCTTGGCTGCAGTTTTTTTCCTTCAAGAATGCAGTACTAACATTTATTTGAGTGGAGTT
ACTGAACAGTAACATAGCTGTGATTTTTGGTATTTGAAACACTGGTTTTAAATATTTTGACTTGTTGAGG
GTATGTTTTATATAGCAAGACATTATATAGCAGTAAAAAATGGTGTTTTATCTTCTATATAATTCCTGTT
TTTATTATTAACAAAACAGTCCTAAATAGCAGCCCTCAATTGTGAAAAAATTTACTTTAAACTACATTAG
GTTGTGAATGCAGGTTTTATCAGAACTATGTTTTTGTTCAGTTTATCTGTTCATATGGATAAATATTGGT
TGGGATGACTTGGTGTCTAATGTGTAGTGCTACACACCTAACTTATGGGGCCAAAATAGCATGTCCTAAT
GCTTGCTGCTGATTTAAACACATTAAAGGTACTTTGCAGGAAATCCTTGCACCATGGGATTAATATCCAA
TTGCTGCTTGTACACTCATTCATTACTAAAAGTTTTGAGAAATTTTTTTTTCCAGTAATGAGCTTAAGAA
ATTTGTGGAAAATAACTCACCTGGCATCTTACATCTGAAATAAGGAATGATATAAGGTTTTTTTTTCTCA
CAGAAGATGAAGCACACAGGAACCTAATGGGCCAACTGGGATGAGGTGACTATTCTGAGATGACTATTCA
GTGGCTAACTTGGGTTAGGAAGAAAATAATTAGGTATTTTCTCCAAATGTTCACTGGTACTCTGCCACTT
TATTTCTCTCATCTGTTACACAGAGAACCACCAGGAAAGCAAATCAGTTTGGTTGGTAACTCTGTAATTC
CTAACTATCACTGGTTTGGTTCTGGACTAAAACTACATTGACAGATTGAATTTGCCTAATATGATGACTG
TTTTTAATATGGATCTGTATGTGTTCTATTCAGCACAAGGAAATAAAATTTTAGTTGAGGATTCAGCACT
AAAATCCTTGAGATCACTTCTCATTTCATAAGTGACATGCTTAATGCAAATAATATATGGGAATACTTTG
GGTCAAAGTTTTCCTGCATTACCTTGGATGCCAAAGAGGTAGTTTGGTGGCCAAAAAGTATCTTTTTTTA
AGAAGCTGTTGTAGCTAGTCTGCATGAACATGAGAAGTTTCCATAAAGGAAAAAAAGCAGTGCTCAGTGG
CCATTTGTTACTGTTAATCTGTATCTAAAAGGTACATACTTTCTTCAGAGAGGGAGAAAATGGCATAGCC
TCAGCACAATTTAAAAAAAAAAAAAAGCTTTTTAACCAGTAGGAATTTTTGAATAGTTTCAAAATAATAT
TGATAATACCACACTTCTGGTCAATTTAATAAAACACTCTAAATTTCCTAAAAAGGTAGAAAAGCTATAA
AATATCTAAACCAAATATTATTGGTTATACTCGGGTGGATCTTTTATTATGAACTTTAAATGTAGGGTTC
TGATTTTTGGCTTCTAGTGTGTCATGTACTTTACCACTGCTCAACATGTTTTCAAATTCCCAATATAATA
ATCATATTTTAGGGAAAATCCAGGATTTGAGTATGTGATATATCATTAGAATCCTTGCTTAATTAACAAA
TTAGGTGTGTGCCCTATTACCTCTCCTGACCTCAGAATTCTTAAAATTGAAGTAGGCAAAGGAGGAGCCC
CAGTAGGACATTTCTGTAACTGCATGCAGAGTTGCCTTCAGAAAAGTGAATATGATTCATGGAAAATTCA
GTTGCTGTCGTAATTTACACGCAGCTGCTTTTTGTTCCAAAAAAAAAGGTCTGAAGAGTCAGCAAGTGAG
ACATAAGATACAAGGTTAATTAACTAGGTGTAAAGGAGAAAGAAAAACACTCATATATGAATCCTTAAAT
CCTTGGTAAGACTGAGCTACAAGTTTCATCCTATAAACAGGTTTTATTAAGTTAAATCAGTGTCTCTAGG
TTAAAAAGGAGTAATTGCTATGAATTGCAGATATCCTTCATAATAAAACTGCCAGTTTCTCAAGAATATT
AATGACACTTTGAACAAGTAGAGTTTATAAACAGGAACATACAAACTCATGTGAATGTCATGGGTTCTTC
AACCTATGAGCATCAATAATCTTGGCCAATAAAATAATGAACTTTATTAACAGCTCCACACCTTACTGGG
TGGAGAGAACAAAGGTGAGAAGCAAAACTCAATCATTATGCTGGATCTGTGTGGAATGCCTTTAACAGAG
GCATATATCTGAATAGAGGCCACACACTTGCTCAGGATGACCAAAGGAAGTAACATAATTTTAGCCAGAA
AAAAAAGGCACACAGAAAGACCTAACTTGGAGTAATGAAACTACTGAGATGAAATGTCCAGCAAGGTAAT
AAGATGAGATCTGTTAAAACGATTTTTAAATGGGTAAAATATTTGAAGACACTTTGCAAAAGAAGTTGAT
GCCATAAGAACACAGGAAAATACTATCATAAATCATTAAGAAAATGTAAATTAAAACCAAAATGGCATAC
ACCTATTGAAACTGAATATACCAAATTCTGCTTACGATGCAGAGCAACTTGAACTCTCATACATTGCTGG
AGGAACTGCAAAGGTGCACAGGCAGTTTAAAAAACAATCCATCCATTTTCTAATAATCTGTGACAAAGCA
ATCCCATTCGTAGGTATTTACCCAAGTGAAGGAACATATTCACACAAACCTGTATGTGAATATAGCAACT
TTATTCATAATCACCAAAAACTGAATTCAGTGAAGTAGCCTTCCACCTGGTGAATGAATAAATTTGTACA
TCCATGGCAATGCAATACTTCTTGGGAATAAAATAATGAACTACTGATAATATGGATAAGTCTCAAGCAT
CATGGTAAATAAAAAGCCAGACTCAAAAGCCTCCATTAGCTGGGCATAGTGGCATGCACTTGTAGTCCCA
GCTACTCAGGAGGCTGAGGTGAGAGGATTGCCTGAGCCCAGGAGTTCAAGGCTGTAGTATGCTATAATGT
CTGAACAGCCACTGCACTTGGGCAACATAGCAAGACCCTGTCTCTTAAAAAAACAGTCTCCATTTATATA
GCATTCAGGAATAGGAAAAACTACAGGGAAGGCAAACACATCAATGGCCTCCTGAGCTGGGAATGGGAGT
TAATTACAAAGGGACATGAGGGAATTTTTAGGGGTGGTGTGACTTCAATATCTTGACTGCTGATGATTGA
TTGATTACATGTTTGACAGAACTCACAGAACTCTACACTTACGAAGGAAAAAAAGTTTTGTTTTTCTAGC
TTAACCAAAGTGGTACCAAACCTTTAAAATATCAAGCTTAGAAGAAGGGCTAGAACATGTCCATATTTTA
CCTCATTAGAAATAAAGAATAGGATGTTGAAAATGGTTTGTGCTTTAAGAAGACTGAACCAAGCTAGTAG
CTCGGATTTGGGTGTCCACCACCTCACCTTCCAGGCTTATAACTGGTAATTCTGCTCAAGAATCTGTCCT
CAGTGTTTTCAACATCGAGAATTAATTTGAGACAAACTACATCTAGTTCATAAACAAAGCTAGAATTAAA
AAGGATTCCTGTCACAGGCCAAAACTAGTCTACAAACCCTCAGGGTGGCCAATTCTTGCTTTTAACAACA
GCCAAAGATATTAAAGAATTCCATGAATACAGAGATGGATTTTTAAAAATACAAGTATATATAATACTAA
AACCCTCAGGAAAGCCAACATCTTGAGGTACTCTGGCTCCAGAAGAATCCATTTCTGTGGGCCATATTCC
AAGATCTAAGAGGTGTATCTGTTTGACTTTACTGAGTGGCTTTTCACCTGACAGACCAGACAAACTTAAA
AGCTTTCAAGTCAAACTTTGGTAGGCAAAGGTAAAGTATGTCTTTTGTTTTAGAGTAGGTGAGCCTGCAG
GTCAATTTGTCAAAAATATTAACTAACCACAACTATGAGACACTACACACAGTGTAGTTCCTGCCTTCAT
GGGGCTCAGTTCTGTTCACTGGAGTGGGTTTTATATATACCCAATAAATAGAAGTGTGACTGGCCTGTCC
AATCTCGAAGTCAGAAAAGGGCCATGGGTAGCATCACATCCTTAGAGACTGGATGCAGTCACCAGACTTT
GAGGAAAGAGGGAAATTCATCCCAACCTGTCATGCTAGCTAAGAGAGCAAAAAGTCAAGAATATGAACAA
TGTGACCTAGGCTCTGAAAGCTGACCAAGACACCATCTAAATAAACCTGGACTGACAATGAAAGGACTTT
CGTTCTCCCTTAAAATAATGTTCAAAATAGCAAGGAAATAGAGCTTCAGATCTGTCTTGTGTCACCTGGT
CTTTCATGTGACAGTCAAAGATCCACAATGTGAAAGTGGGATTAACCCATCTGTGAAGTTCTAGTCTGTG
CAGTCACAATTGACCACTGCAGGTTTTAACAAGAGGACCCTGTGGGGACACAACAGACTTCAATTCTTTA
GCCAGCTTTTCCTTGGCTCAGAATATGGAGAGAGCTGGAGGCCCTCCAAACCAGAGGATGTTCGCTGGTC
TTCCCAGGAGAGAAATGAACTATCTTTTGTAAAAGTAAGTTTCAAAGGCCAAGTGTAGTGGCTCATGCCT
GTAATCCCAGCACTTTGGGAGGCCAAGGCAGGTGGATAACTTGAGGTCAGGAGTTCAAAACCAGCTTGGC
AAACATGGTGAGATCCTGTGTCTACTAAAAATACAAAAAAAAATTAGCCAGGCATACTGGTACATGCCTG
TAATCCCAGCTACTTGGGAAGCTGAGGTATGAGAACTGCTTGAATCCAAGAGGCGGAGGTTGCAGTGAGC
CGAGATCGAGCCACTACGCTCCAGCCTGGGTGACAGAGTGAGACTCTGCCTCAAAAAAAAAAAAAAAAAG
GAAGTTGCAAAACAGTAAAGGAACTCTCAACCCCTGCATTACATGATTAGGACAACAAATAGAAAAGTAA
TAAAGTTTACGATCATAAAAAAAAAAAAAAAGCAACAAAGAAGGGAGAGGGAAAAACAAACAAAAAAAAG
CAAGACCTGACATTTCAAATGATTTCAAATGGAAGAAATAAAAGCTAAAACAAAAATTTTAAAACAATGT
TTTTGAATAAAAAAGACTAGAAAGTTAAAAAAGGACATCTTCACATCTCAATAATATTGAAAAAGTTTTT
TATATAAGACTGAAGTAGGCATAAGGGTAAATATGTGATAAGACTGAAAAGAAATTTTAAGGAAAGGATT
AACCTATATTAAAGCGATTAAAAAAAAAAAAAAGAGGAGTTACCAGAACAAGGAAAAACAAAAACCCAAC
AATAACACTCGAGGCTAGCGAGCTCGTTTAAACAACTAGAATTACACGGCGATCTTGCCGCCCTTCTTGG
CCTTAATGAGAATCTCGCGGATCTTGCGGGCGTCCAACTTGCCGGTCAGTCCTTTAGGCACCTCGTCCAC
GAACACAACACCACCGCGCAGCTTCTTGGCGGTTGTAACCTGGCTGGCCACATAGTCCACGATCTCCTTC
TCGGTCATGGTTTTACCGTGTTCCAGCACGACGACTGCGGCGGGCAGCTCGCCGGCATCGTCGTCGGGCA
GGCCGGCGACCCCGGCGTCGAAGATGTTGGGGTGTTGCAGCAGGATGCTCTCCAGTTCGGCTGGGGCTAC
CTGGTAGCCCTTGTATTTGATCAGGCTCTTCAGCCGGTCCACGATGAAGAAGTGCTCGTCCTCGTCCCAG
TAGGCGATGTCGCCGCTGTGCAGCCAGCCGTCCTTGTCGATGAGAGCGTTTGTAGCCTCGGGGTTGTTAA
CGTAGCCGCTCATGATCATGGGGCCACGGACGCACAGCTCGCCGCGCTGGTTCACACCCAGTGTCTTACC
GGTGTCCAAGTCCACCACCTTAGCCTCGAAGAAGGGCACCACCTTGCCTACTGCGCCAGGCTTGTCGTCC
CCTTCGGGGGTGATCAGAATGGCGCTGGTTGTTTCTGTCAGGCCGTAGCCCTGGCGGATGCCTGGTAGGT
GGAAGCGTTTGGCCACGGCCTCACCTACCTCCTTGCTGAGCGGCGCCCCGCCGCTGGCGATCTCGTGCAA
GTTGCTTAGGTCGTACTTGTCGATGAGAGTGCTCTTAGCGAAGAAGCTAAATAGTGTGGGCACCAGCAGG
GCAGATTGAATCTTATAGTCTTGCAAGCTGCGCAAGAATAGCTCCTCCTCGAAGCGGTACATGAGCACGA
CCCGAAAGCCGCAGATCAAGTAGCCCAGCGTGGTGAACATGCCGAAGCCGTGGTGAAATGGCACCACGCT
GAGGATAGCGGTGTCGGGGATGATCTGGTTGCCGAAGATGGGGTCGCGGGCATGACTGAATCGGACACAA
GCGGTGCGGTGCGGTAGGGCTACGCCCTTGGGCAATCCGGTACTGCCACTACTGTTCATGATCAGGGCGA
TGGTTTTGTCCCGGTCGAAGCTCTCGGGCACGAAGTCGTACTCGTTGAAGCCGGGTGGCAAATGGGAAGT
CACGAAGGTGTACATGCTTTGGAAGCCCTGGTAGTCGGTCTTGCTATCCATGATGATGATCTTTTGTATG
ATCGGTAGCTTCTTTTGCACGTTGAGGATCTTTTGCAGCCCTTTCTTGCTCACGAATACGACGGTGGGCT
GGCTGATGCCCATGCTGTTCAGCAGCTCGCGCTCGTTGTAGATGTCGTTAGCTGGGGCCACAGCCACACC
GATGAACAGGGCACCCAACACGGGCATGAAGAACTGCAAGCTATTCTCGCTGCACACCACGATCCGATGG
TTTGTATTCAGCCCATAGCGCTTCATAGCTTCTGCCAGCCGAACGCTCATCTCGAAGTACTCGGCGTAGG
TAATGTCCACCTCGATATGTGCGTCGGTAAAGGCGATGGTGCCGGGCACCAGGGCGTAGCGCTTCATGGC
TTTGTGCAGCTGCTCGCCGGCGGTCCCGTCTTCGAGTGGGTAGAATGGCGCTGGGCCCTTCTTAATGTTT
TTGGCATCTTCCATGGTGGCTTTACCAACAGTACCGGATTGCCAAGCTTGGGCTGCAGGTCGAAAGGCCC
GGAGATGAGGAAGAGGAGAACAGCGCGGCAGACGTGCGCTTTTGAAGCGTGCAGAATGCCGGGCCTCCGG
AGGACCTTCGGGCGCCCGCCCCGCCCCTGAGCCCGCCCCTGAGCCCGCCCCCGGACCCACCCCTTCCCAG
CCTCTGAGCCCAGAAAGCGAAGGAGCAAAGCTGCTATTGGCCGCTGCCCCAAAGGCCTACCCGCTTCCAT
TGCTCAGCGGTGCTGTCCATCTGCACGAGACTAGTGAGACGTGCTACTTCCATTTGTCACGTCCTGCACG
ACGCGAGCTGCGGGGCGGGGGGGAACTTCCTGACTAGGGGAGGAGTAGAAGGTGGCGCGAAGGGGCCACC
AAAGAACGGAGCCGGTTGGCGCCTACCGGTGGATGTGGAATGTGTGCGAGGCCAGAGGCCACTTGTGTAG
CGCCAAGTGCCCAGCGGGGCTGCTAAAGCGCATGCTCCAGACTGCCTTGGGAAAAGCGCCTCCCCTACCC
GGTAGATCTCGATCCTCTACGCCGGACGCATCGTGGCCGGAGTACTGCGGTTTATCTCGATGGCTACGAG
GGCAGACAGTAAGTGGATTTACCATAATCCCTTAATTGTACGCACCGCTAAAACGCGTTCAGCGCGATCA
CGGCAGCAGACAGGTAAAAATGGCAACAAACCACCCGAAAAACTGCCGCAATCGCGCCTGATAAATTTTA
ACCGTATGAATACCTATGCAACCAGAGGGTACAGGCCACATTACCCCCACTTAATCCACTGAAGCTGCCA
TTTTTCATGGTTTCACCATCCCAGCGAAGGGCCATCCAGCGTGCGTTCCTGTATTTCCGGACTATAAAAG
GATCTAGGTGAAGATCCTTTTTGATAATCTCATGACCAAAATCCCTTAACGTGAGTTTTCGTTCCACTGA
GCGTCAGACCCCGTAGAAAAGATCAAAGGATCTTC
